Addgene plasmid #32586: pENTR-R4r-HCN1miR-EGFP-R3r
Depositing lab: Matthew Nolan. Depositing organization: University of Edinburgh. Publication: A Molecular Toolbox for Rapid Generation of Viral Vectors to Up- or Down-Regulate Neuronal Gene Expression in vivo. White MD, Milne RV, Nolan MF. Front Mol Neurosci. 2011;4:8. Epub 2011 Jul 4. 10.3389/fnmol.2011.00008 PubMed 21772812.
Backbone
  Vector backbone: pDONR221 P4r-P3r
  Backbone manufacturer: Invitrogen
  Vector type: Gateway cloning vector
Growth in bacteria
  Bacterial resistance: Kanamycin, 50 μg/mL
  Growth temperature: 30°C
  Growth strain: Stbl2
  Copy number: High Copy
Gene/Insert
  Gene/Insert name: Intronic HCN1miRNA and EGFP
  Cloning method: Gateway Cloning
  Sequencing primers: 5′ M13 Forward
Resource information
  A portion of this plasmid was derived from a plasmid made by: The HCN1miR was cloned into pSM155-GFP provided by Guangwei Du, University of Texas Health Science Center, Houston. A cassette containing the intronic miRNA upstream of EGFP was then amplified with PCR primers containing att sites and recombined to generate the entry vector.
Terms and licenses: Academic/Nonprofit Terms; Industry Terms: Not Available to Industry
Depositor comments: HCN1miRNA TAAAGACGACAGTAGGTATCAG Du, G., Yonekubo, J., Zeng, Y., Osisami, M., and Frohman, M. A. (2006). Design of expression vectors for RNA interference based on miRNAs and RNA splicing. FEBS J. 273, 5421–5427.
How to cite: pENTR-R4r-HCN1miR-EGFP-R3r was a gift from Matthew Nolan (Addgene plasmid # 32586 ; http://n2t.net/addgene:32586 ; RRID:Addgene_32586)
