[The description below was written by a language model from this plasmid's Addgene catalogue record and pLannotate feature annotations shown in this document.]
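Description:
pENTR-R4r-HCN1miR-EGFP-R3r is a small (about 3.8 kb) Gateway entry clone built on Invitrogen's pDONR221 P4r-P3r donor backbone. It is propagated in E. coli at high copy from a ColE1/pUC-type origin and selected with kanamycin through an aminoglycoside phosphotransferase gene. The backbone also carries the rrnB T1 and T2 terminators that insulate the cloning site from read-through transcription, a T7 promoter adjacent to the recombination region, and short lacI and lacZα remnants with no functional role. The payload is flanked by attR-type sites (R4r and R3r in the construct name; the automated annotation labels the left site attR1/attB4 and the right one attR3). This marks it as a middle-position element for MultiSite Gateway LR assembly with other entry clones.

The insert is a knockdown-plus-reporter cassette derived from the pSM155-GFP design. An artificial microRNA directed against HCN1 sits between mouse miR-155 5' and 3' flanking sequences. This hairpin is embedded within a chimeric β-globin/immunoglobulin heavy chain intron, which appears in the annotation as two fragments on either side of the miRNA. A short polylinker remnant and the EGFP coding sequence follow directly. When transcribed, the intron is spliced out and processed to release the miRNA, while the spliced message encodes EGFP, so fluorescence marks cells expressing the silencing RNA. No eukaryotic promoter or polyadenylation signal is annotated within the cassette. These would be supplied by neighbouring entry modules and the destination vector. According to the associated publication, the plasmid belongs to a modular toolbox for rapidly generating viral vectors that up- or down-regulate gene expression in neurons in vivo.
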