Features (pLannotate 1.2.2; 16 found; start..end, strand, type, name):
    172..190     -  promoter       T7 promoter: promoter for bacteriophage T7 RNA polymerase
    324..1133    +  CDS            KanR: aminoglycoside phosphotransferase; aph(3')-Ia; confers resistance to kanamycin in bacteria or G418 (Geneticin®) in eukaryotes
   1280..1868    +  rep_origin     ori: high-copy-number ColE1/pMB1/pBR322/pUC origin of replication
   2051..2143    +  CDS            lacI (fragment): lac repressor; lacI; The lac repressor binds to the lac operator to inhibit transcription in E. coli. This inhibition can be relieved by adding lactose or isopropyl-β-D-thiogalactopyranoside (IPTG).
   2198..2225    -  terminator     rrnB T2 terminator: transcription terminator T2 from the E. coli rrnB gene
   2357..2400    +  terminator     rrnB T1 terminator: Escherichia coli rrnB; transcription terminator T1 from the E. coli rrnB gene
   2447..2483    -  CDS            lacZα (fragment): LacZα fragment of β-galactosidase; lacZ fragment
   2533..2652    -  protein_bind   attR1: mutant version of attR; recombination site for the Gateway® LR reaction LR Clonase™
   2636..2656    -  protein_bind   attB4: mutant version of attB; core recombination site for the Gateway® BP reaction BP Clonase™
   2700..2780    +  intron         chimeric intron (fragment): chimera between introns from human β-globin and immunoglobulin heavy chain genes
   2798..2824    +  ncRNA          5' miR-155: sequence upstream of the precursor of mouse miR-155 microRNA (Uva et al., 2013) miRNA
   2888..2929    +  ncRNA          3' miR-155: sequence downstream of the precursor of mouse miR-155 microRNA (Uva et al., 2013) miRNA
   2971..3021    +  intron         chimeric intron (fragment): chimera between introns from human β-globin and immunoglobulin heavy chain genes
   3026..3053    +  misc_feature   MCS (fragment): multiple cloning site
   3061..3780    +  CDS            EGFP: the original enhanced GFP (Yang et al., 1996) mammalian codon-optimized
   3782..116     +  protein_bind   attR3 (across the origin): mutant version of attR; recombination site for the Gateway® LR reaction LR Clonase™
>Addgene plasmid #32586 | pENTR-R4r-HCN1miR-EGFP-R3r | depositor full sequence | sequence record 37928 | pENTR-R4r-HCN1miR-EGFP-R3r sequence 3789 bps
TATAATAAAGTTGAACGAGAAACGTAAAATGATATAAATATCAATATATTAAATTAGATTTTGCATAAAA
AACAGACTACATAATACTGTAAAACACAACATATCCAGTCACTATGAATCAACTACTTAGATGGTATTAG
TGACCTGTACTGCAGGGCGGCCGCGATATCCCCTATAGTGAGTCGTATTACATGGTCATAGCTGTTTCCT
GGCAGCTCTGGCCCGTGTCTCAAAATCTCTGATGTTACATTGCACAAGATAAAAATATATCATCATGAAC
AATAAAACTGTCTGCTTACATAAACAGTAATACAAGGGGTGTTATGAGCCATATTCAACGGGAAACGTCG
AGGCCGCGATTAAATTCCAACATGGATGCTGATTTATATGGGTATAAATGGGCTCGCGATAATGTCGGGC
AATCAGGTGCGACAATCTATCGCTTGTATGGGAAGCCCGATGCGCCAGAGTTGTTTCTGAAACATGGCAA
AGGTAGCGTTGCCAATGATGTTACAGATGAGATGGTCAGACTAAACTGGCTGACGGAATTTATGCCTCTT
CCGACCATCAAGCATTTTATCCGTACTCCTGATGATGCATGGTTACTCACCACTGCGATCCCCGGAAAAA
CAGCATTCCAGGTATTAGAAGAATATCCTGATTCAGGTGAAAATATTGTTGATGCGCTGGCAGTGTTCCT
GCGCCGGTTGCATTCGATTCCTGTTTGTAATTGTCCTTTTAACAGCGATCGCGTATTTCGTCTCGCTCAG
GCGCAATCACGAATGAATAACGGTTTGGTTGATGCGAGTGATTTTGATGACGAGCGTAATGGCTGGCCTG
TTGAACAAGTCTGGAAAGAAATGCATAAACTTTTGCCATTCTCACCGGATTCAGTCGTCACTCATGGTGA
TTTCTCACTTGATAACCTTATTTTTGACGAGGGGAAATTAATAGGTTGTATTGATGTTGGACGAGTCGGA
ATCGCAGACCGATACCAGGATCTTGCCATCCTATGGAACTGCCTCGGTGAGTTTTCTCCTTCATTACAGA
AACGGCTTTTTCAAAAATATGGTATTGATAATCCTGATATGAATAAATTGCAGTTTCATTTGATGCTCGA
TGAGTTTTTCTAATCAGAATTGGTTAATTGGTTGTAACACTGGCAGAGCATTACGCTGACTTGACGGGAC
GGCGCAAGCTCATGACCAAAATCCCTTAACGTGAGTTACGCGTCGTTCCACTGAGCGTCAGACCCCGTAG
AAAAGATCAAAGGATCTTCTTGAGATCCTTTTTTTCTGCGCGTAATCTGCTGCTTGCAAACAAAAAAACC
ACCGCTACCAGCGGTGGTTTGTTTGCCGGATCAAGAGCTACCAACTCTTTTTCCGAAGGTAACTGGCTTC
AGCAGAGCGCAGATACCAAATACTGTTCTTCTAGTGTAGCCGTAGTTAGGCCACCACTTCAAGAACTCTG
TAGCACCGCCTACATACCTCGCTCTGCTAATCCTGTTACCAGTGGCTGCTGCCAGTGGCGATAAGTCGTG
TCTTACCGGGTTGGACTCAAGACGATAGTTACCGGATAAGGCGCAGCGGTCGGGCTGAACGGGGGGTTCG
TGCACACAGCCCAGCTTGGAGCGAACGACCTACACCGAACTGAGATACCTACAGCGTGAGCTATGAGAAA
GCGCCACGCTTCCCGAAGGGAGAAAGGCGGACAGGTATCCGGTAAGCGGCAGGGTCGGAACAGGAGAGCG
CACGAGGGAGCTTCCAGGGGGAAACGCCTGGTATCTTTATAGTCCTGTCGGGTTTCGCCACCTCTGACTT
GAGCGTCGATTTTTGTGATGCTCGTCAGGGGGGCGGAGCCTATGGAAAAACGCCAGCAACGCGGCCTTTT
TACGGTTCCTGGCCTTTTGCTGGCCTTTTGCTCACATGTTCTTTCCTGCGTTATCCCCTGATTCTGTGGA
TAACCGTATTACCGCCTTTGAGTGAGCTGATACCGCTCGCCGCAGCCGAACGACCGAGCGCAGCGAGTCA
GTGAGCGAGGAAGCGGAAGAGCGCCCAATACGCAAACCGCCTCTCCCCGCGCGTTGGCCGATTCATTAAT
GCAGCTGGCACGACAGGTTTCCCGACTGGAAAGCGGGCAGTGAGCGCAACGCAATTAATACGCGTACCGC
TAGCCAGGAAGAGTTTGTAGAAACGCAAAAAGGCCATCCGTCAGGATGGCCTTCTGCTTAGTTTGATGCC
TGGCAGTTTATGGCGGGCGTCCTGCCCGCCACCCTCCGGGCCGTTGCTTCACAACGTTCAAATCCGCTCC
CGGCGGATTTGTCCTACTCAGGAGAGCGTTCACCGACAAACAACAGATAAAACGAAAGGCCCAGTCTTCC
GACTGAGCCTTTCGTTTTATTTGATGCCTGGCAGTTCCCTACTCTCGCGTTAACGCTAGCATGGATGTTT
TCCCAGTCACGACGTTGTAAAACGACGGCCAGTCTTAAGCTCGGGCCCCTACAGGTCACTAATACCATCT
AAGTAGTTGATTCATAGTGACTGGATATGTTGTGTTTTACAGTATTATGTAGTCTGTTTTTTATGCAAAA
TCTAATTTAATATATTGATATTTATATCATTTTACGTTTCTCGTTCAACTTTTCTATACAAAGTTGCTTA
AGGTAGCCTTGCAGAAGTTGGTCGTGAGGCACTGGGCAGGTAAGTATCAAGGTTACAAGACAGGTTTAAG
GAGACCAATAGAAACTGGGCTTGTCGAGACAGAGAAGACTCTTGCGTTTCGGTCGACTTCTAGAGCTCTG
GAGGCTTGCTGAAGGCTGTATGCTGTAAAGACGACAGTAGGTATCAGTTTTGGCCACTGACTGACTGATA
CCTTGTCGTCTTTACAGGACACAAGGCCTGTTACTAGCACTCACATGGAACAAATGGCCGAATTCGGCGC
TAGCTGCTGATATCGCATACGCGTGGACCAGATAGGCACCTATTGGTCTTACTGACATCCACTTTGCCTT
TCTCTCCACAGGTGTCGGTACCGCGGGCCCGGGATCCACCGGTCGCCACCATGGTGAGCAAGGGCGAGGA
GCTGTTCACCGGGGTGGTGCCCATCCTGGTCGAGCTGGACGGCGACGTAAACGGCCACAAGTTCAGCGTG
TCCGGCGAGGGCGAGGGCGATGCCACCTACGGCAAGCTGACCCTGAAGTTCATCTGCACCACCGGCAAGC
TGCCCGTGCCCTGGCCCACCCTCGTGACCACCCTGACCTACGGCGTGCAGTGCTTCAGCCGCTACCCCGA
CCACATGAAGCAGCACGACTTCTTCAAGTCCGCCATGCCCGAAGGCTACGTCCAGGAGCGCACCATCTTC
TTCAAGGACGACGGCAACTACAAGACCCGCGCCGAGGTGAAGTTCGAGGGCGACACCCTGGTGAACCGCA
TCGAGCTGAAGGGCATCGACTTCAAGGAGGACGGCAACATCCTGGGGCACAAGCTGGAGTACAACTACAA
CAGCCACAACGTCTATATCATGGCCGACAAGCAGAAGAACGGCATCAAGGTGAACTTCAAGATCCGCCAC
AACATCGAGGACGGCAGCGTGCAGCTCGCCGACCACTACCAGCAGAACACCCCCATCGGCGACGGCCCCG
TGCTGCTGCCCGACAACCACTACCTGAGCACCCAGTCCGCCCTGAGCAAAGACCCCAACGAGAAGCGCGA
TCACATGGTCCTGCTGGAGTTCGTGACCGCCGCCGGGATCACTCTCGGCATGGACGAGCTGTACAAGTAA
ACAACTTTG
