>Addgene plasmid #32586 | pENTR-R4r-HCN1miR-EGFP-R3r | addgene partial sequence | sequence record 39013 | M13rev
CGCGGCCGCCCTGCAGTACAGGGTCACTAATACCATCTAAGTAGTTGATTCATAGTGACNGGATATGTTG
TGTTTTACAGTATTATGTAGTCTGTTTTTTATGCAAAATCTAATTTAATATATTGATATTTATATCATCT
TTACGTTTCTCGTTCAACTTTATTATACAAAGTTGTTTACTTGTACAGCTCGTCCATGCCGAGAGTGATC
CCGGCGGCGGTCACGAACTCCAGCAGGACCATGTGATCGCGCTTCTCGTTGGGGTCTTTGCTCAGGGCGG
ACTGGGTGCTCAGGTAGTGGTTGTCGGGCAGCAGCACGGGGCCGTCGCCGATGGGGGTGTTCTGCTGGTA
GTGGTCGGCGAGCTGCACGCTGCCGTCCTCGATGTTGTGGCGGATCTTGAAGTTCACCTTGATGCCGTTC
TTCTGCTTGTCGGCCATGATATAGACGTTGTGGCTGTTGTAGTTGTACTCCAGCTTGTGCCCCAGGATGT
TGCCGTCCTCCTTGAAGTCGATGCCCTTCAGCTCGATGCGGTTCACCAGGGTGTCGCCCTCGAACTTCAC
CTCGGCGCGGGTCTTGTAGTTGCCGTCGTCCTTGAAGAAGATGGTGCGCTCCTGGACGTAGCCTTCGGGC
ATGGCGGACTTGAAGAAGTCGTGCTGCTTCATGTGGTCGGGGTAGCGGCTGAAGCACTGCACGCCGTAGG
TCAGGGTGGTCACGAGGGTGGGCCAGGGCACGGGCAGCTTGCCGGTGGTGCAGATGAACTTCAGGGTCAG
CTTGCCGTAGGTGGCATCGCCC
