>Addgene plasmid #32586 | pENTR-R4r-HCN1miR-EGFP-R3r | addgene partial sequence | sequence record 39014 | M13pUC-Fwd
TCACTAATACCATCTAAGTAGTTGATTCATAGTGACTGGATATGTTGTGTTTTACAGTATTATGTAGTCT
GTTTTTTATGCAAAATCTAATTTAATATATTGATATTTATATCATTTTACGTTTCTCGTTCAACTTTTCT
ATACAAAGTTGCTAAGGTAGCCTTGCAGAAGTTGGTCGTGAGGCACTGGGCAGGTAAGTATCAAGGTTAC
AAGACAGGTTTAAGGAGACCAATAGAAACTGGGCTTGTCGAGACAGAGAAGACTCTTGCGTTTCGGTCGA
CTTCTAGAGCTCTGGAGGCTTGCTGAAGGCTGTATGCTGTAAAGACGACAGTAGGTATCAGTTTTGGCCA
CTGACTGACTGATACCTTGTCGTCTTTACAGGACACAAGGCCTGTTACTAGCACTCACATGGAACAAATG
GCCGAATTCGGCGCTAGCTGCTGATATCGCATACGCGTGGACCAGATAGGCACCTATTGGTCTTACTGAC
ATCCACTTTGCCTTTCTCTCCACAGGTGTCGGTACCGCGGGCCCGGGATCCACCGGTCGCCACCATGGTG
AGCAAGGGCGAGGAGCTGTTCAC
